Addgene plasmid #160574: pUPD2 AtU6-26:AsCas12a_DR (GB1442)
Purpose: AsCas12a direct repeat sequence fused to the A. thaliana U6-26 promoter used for the assembly of gRNA expression cassettes.
Depositing lab: Diego Orzaez. Depositing organization: Agencia Estatal Consejo Superior de Investigaciones Científicas, M.P. Publication: Assessment of Cas12a-mediated gene editing efficiency in plants. Bernabe-Orts JM, Casas-Rodrigo I, Minguet EG, Landolfi V, Garcia-Carpintero V, Gianoglio S, Vazquez-Vilar M, Granell A, Orzaez D. Plant Biotechnol J. 2019 Apr 5. doi: 10.1111/pbi.13113. PubMed 30950179.
Backbone
  Vector backbone: pUPD2
  Backbone manufacturer: self-made; derived from the BioBrick assembly plasmid pSB1C3
  Vector type: CRISPR, Synthetic Biology
Growth in bacteria
  Bacterial resistance: Chloramphenicol, 25 μg/mL
  Growth temperature: 37°C
  Growth strain: DH5alpha
  Copy number: High Copy
Gene/Insert
  Gene/Insert name: AtU6-26:AsCas12a_DR
  Species: Synthetic
  Insert size (bp): 76
  Mutation: BsaI and BsmBI sites removed
  Cloning method: Restriction Enzyme; 5′ cloning site BsmBI (destroyed during cloning); 3′ cloning site BsmBI (destroyed during cloning)
  Sequencing primers: 5′ gctttcgctaaggatgatttctgg; 3′ cagggtggtgacaccttgcc
Terms and licenses: Academic/Nonprofit Terms; Industry Terms: Not Available to Industry
Depositor comments: Compatible with GoldenBraid; insert can be released with BsaI
How to cite: pUPD2 AtU6-26:AsCas12a_DR (GB1442) was a gift from Diego Orzaez (Addgene plasmid # 160574 ; http://n2t.net/addgene:160574 ; RRID:Addgene_160574)
