[The description below was written by a language model from this plasmid's Addgene catalogue record and pLannotate feature annotations shown in this document.]
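Description:
pUPD2 AtU6-26:AsCas12a_DR (GB1442) is a small (about 2.3 kb) GoldenBraid level-0 part plasmid for plant CRISPR work. Its backbone, pUPD2, is a self-made domestication vector derived from the BioBrick assembly plasmid pSB1C3. The feature table reflects that ancestry. It shows a high-copy ColE1/pUC-type origin of replication and a chloramphenicol acetyltransferase (cat) gene driven by its own promoter and followed by the lambda t0 terminator. BioBrick prefix and suffix sequences bracket the cloning region, and bacterial transcription terminators, including a his operon terminator, insulate it. The plasmid is propagated in E. coli under chloramphenicol selection and carries no plant selection marker or plant replication or transfer elements, so it serves only as a parts donor.

The payload is a synthetic part joining the Arabidopsis thaliana U6-26 promoter to the direct repeat (crRNA scaffold) of Acidaminococcus sp. Cas12a. U6-26 is an RNA polymerase III promoter commonly used to express small guide RNAs in plants. Internal BsaI and BsmBI sites have been removed to make the part compatible with Type IIS assembly. It was inserted through BsmBI sites that were destroyed during cloning, and it can be released with BsaI for GoldenBraid assembly. Because Cas12a crRNAs carry the direct repeat upstream of the spacer, this part is meant to be combined with a target-specific spacer to build complete guide RNA expression cassettes for Cas12a-mediated gene editing in plants.

The catalogue lists the insert as 76 bp, and the automated annotation detects only a short fragment of an AtU6 promoter between the BioBrick prefix and suffix. The record therefore does not clearly define the full extent of the promoter sequence.
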