Features (pLannotate 1.2.2; 9 found; start..end, strand, type, name):
    657..714     -  terminator     his operon terminator: This putative transcriptin terminator from the E. coli his operon has a 2-bp deletion introduced during synthesis. Its efficiency has not been determined.
    715..734     -  misc_feature   BioBrick suffix: universal suffix for all parts
    825..841     -  promoter       AtU6 promoter (fragment): consensus promoter from the three Arabidopsis U6 snRNA genes (Waibel and Filipowicz, 1990; Nekrasov et al., 2013)
    994..1015    -  misc_feature   BioBrick prefix: BioBrick prefix for parts that do not start with "ATG"
   1018..1061    +  terminator     bacterial terminator: putative bacterial transcription terminator
   1147..1244    +  promoter       cat promoter: promoter of the E. coli cat gene encoding chloramphenicol acetyltransferase
   1245..1901    +  CDS            cat: CAT_ECOLX - Experimental evidence at protein level: Swiss-Prot protein existence level 1. This enzyme is an effector of chloramphenicol resistance in bacteria. From Escherichia coli. This protein is used as a marker in many commonly used cloning vectors, such as pACYC184.
   1925..2019    +  terminator     lambda t0 terminator: transcription terminator from phage lambda
   2202..462     +  rep_origin     ori (across the origin): high-copy-number ColE1/pMB1/pBR322/pUC origin of replication
>Addgene plasmid #160574 | pUPD2 AtU6-26:AsCas12a_DR (GB1442) | addgene full sequence | sequence record 322123 | Addgene NGS Result
GCGCAGATACCAAATACTGTTCTTCTAGTGTAGCCGTAGTTAGGCCACCACTTCAAGAACTCTGTAGCAC
CGCCTACATACCTCGCTCTGCTAATCCTGTTACCAGTGGCTGCTGCCAGTGGCGATAAGTCGTGTCTTAC
CGGGTTGGACTCAAGACGATAGTTACCGGATAAGGCGCAGCGGTCGGGCTGAACGGGGGGTTCGTGCACA
CAGCCCAGCTTGGAGCGAACGACCTACACCGAACTGAGATACCTACAGCGTGAGCTATGAGAAAGCGCCA
CGCTTCCCGAAGGGAGAAAGGCGGACAGGTATCCGGTAAGCGGCAGGGTCGGAACAGGAGAGCGCACGAG
GGAGCTTCCAGGGGGAAACGCCTGGTATCTTTATAGTCCTGTCGGGTTTCGCCACCTCTGACTTGAGCGT
CGATTTTTGTGATGCTCGTCAGGGGGGCGGAGCCTGTGGAAAAACGCCAGCAACGCGGCCTTTTTACGGT
TCCTGGCCTTTTGCTGGCCTTTTGCTCACATGTTCTTTCCTGCGTTATCCCCTGATTCTGTGGATAACCG
TATTACCGCCTTTGAGTGAGCTGATACCGCTCGCCGCAGCCGAACGACCGAGCGCAGCGAGTCAGTGAGC
GAGGAAGCCTGCATAACGCGAAGTAATCTTTTCGGTTTTAAAGAAAAAGGGCAGGGTGGTGACACCTTGC
CCTTTTTTGCCGGACTGCAGCGGCCGCTACTAGTCGCGATGAGTGGTCTCAATCTACAAGAGTAGAAATT
ACCACTACTTCGACTCTAGCTGTATATAAACTCAGCTTCGTTTTCTTATCTAAGCGATGTGGGACTTTTG
AAGATTGTTTTCAACTTAAATGGGCCTATATAAGAAATACTATTGTTCTTTCCCATATAAATGGGCCTGC
TTCTCTTCTTTCAGATTCCCAGGGGCCTTTTGAAGATTATCTTCATATCTTAAGAATGAAGATGCTCCCG
AGACCACTCATCGCTCTAGAAGCGGCCGCGAATTCCAGAAATCATCCTTAGCGAAAGCTAAGGATTTTTT
TTATCTGAAATTCTGCCTCGTGATACGCCTATTTTTATAGGTTAATGTCATGATAATAATGGTTTCTTAG
ACGTCAGGTGGCACTCGAGTTGATCGGGCACGTAAGAGGTTCCAACTTTCACCATAATGAAATAAGATCA
CTACCGGGCGTATTTTTTGAGTTATCGAGATTTTCAGGAGCTAAGGAAGCTAAAATGGAGAAAAAAATCA
CTGGATATACCACCGTTGATATATCCCAATGGCATCGTAAAGAACATTTTGAGGCATTTCAGTCAGTTGC
TCAATGTACCTATAACCAGACCGTTCAGCTGGATATTACGGCCTTTTTAAAGACCGTAAAGAAAAATAAG
CACAAGTTTTATCCGGCCTTTATTCACATTCTTGCCCGCCTGATGAATGCTCATCCGGAATTTCGTATGG
CAATGAAAGACGGTGAGCTGGTGATATGGGATAGTGTTCACCCTTGTTACACCGTTTTCCATGAGCAAAC
TGAAACGTTTTCATCACTCTGGAGTGAATACCACGACGATTTCCGGCAGTTTCTACACATATATTCGCAA
GATGTGGCGTGTTACGGTGAAAACCTGGCCTATTTCCCTAAAGGGTTTATTGAGAATATGTTTTTCGTAT
CAGCCAATCCCTGGGTGAGTTTCACCAGTTTTGATTTAAACGTGGCCAATATGGACAACTTCTTCGCCCC
CGTTTTCACCATGGGCAAATATTATACGCAAGGCGACAAGGTGCTGATGCCGCTGGCGATTCAGGTTCAT
CATGCCGTTTGTGATGGCTTCCATGTCGGCAGAATGCTTAATGAATTACAACAGTACTGCGACGAGTGGC
AGGGCGGGGCGTAATTTGATATCGAGCTCGCTTGGACTCCTGTTGATAGATCCAGTAATGACCTCAGAAC
TCCATCTGGATTTGTTCAGAACGCTCGGTTGCCGCCGGGCGTTTTTTATTGGTGAGAATCCAAGCCTCGA
GCTGTCAGACCAAGTTTACTCATATATACTTTAGATTGATTTAAAACTTCATTTTTAATTTAAAAGGATC
TAGGTGAAGATCCTTTTTGATAATCTCATGACCAAAATCCCTTAACGTGAGTTTTCGTTCCACTGAGCGT
CAGACCCCGTAGAAAAGATCAAAGGATCTTCTTGAGATCCTTTTTTTCTGCGCGTAATCTGCTGCTTGCA
AACAAAAAAACCACCGCTACCAGCGGTGGTTTGTTTGCCGGATCAAGAGCTACCAACTCTTTTTCCGAAG
GTAACTGGCTTCAGCAGA
